Addgene plasmid #59969: pGEX-4T1-WDR5
Purpose: Bacterial Expression GST-WDR5
Depositing lab: Debu Chakravarti. Depositing organization: Northwestern University. Publication: A role for WDR5 in integrating threonine 11 phosphorylation to lysine 4 methylation on histone H3 during androgen signaling and in prostate cancer. Kim JY, Banerjee T, Vinckevicius A, Luo Q, Parker JB, Baker MR, Radhakrishnan I, Wei JJ, Barish GD, Chakravarti D. Mol Cell. 2014 May 22;54(4):613-25. doi: 10.1016/j.molcel.2014.03.043. Epub 2014 May 1. PubMed 24793694.
Backbone
  Vector backbone: pGEX-4T1
  Backbone manufacturer: Amersham
  Backbone size w/o insert (bp): 4900
  Total vector size (bp): 5905
  Vector type: Bacterial Expression
Growth in bacteria
  Bacterial resistance: Ampicillin, 100 μg/mL
  Growth temperature: 37°C
  Growth strain: DH5alpha
  Copy number: High Copy
Gene/Insert
  Gene/Insert name: WDR5
  Species: H. sapiens (human)
  Insert size (bp): 1005
  GenBank ID: NM_017588.2 NM_017588.2
  Entrez Gene: WDR5 (a.k.a. BIG-3, BIG3, CFAP89, SWD3)
  Tag / fusion protein: GST (N terminal on insert)
  Cloning method: Restriction Enzyme; 5′ cloning site EcoRI (not destroyed); 3′ cloning site XhoI (not destroyed)
  Sequencing primers: 5′ pGEX 5'; 3′ pGEX 3'
Terms and licenses: Academic/Nonprofit Terms; Industry Terms: Not Available to Industry
How to cite: pGEX-4T1-WDR5 was a gift from Debu Chakravarti (Addgene plasmid # 59969 ; http://n2t.net/addgene:59969 ; RRID:Addgene_59969)
