[The description below was written by a language model from this plasmid's Addgene catalogue record.]
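Description:
pGEX-4T1-WDR5 is a bacterial expression plasmid for producing human WDR5 as an N-terminal glutathione S-transferase (GST) fusion protein. It is built on the commercial pGEX-4T1 backbone of about 4.9 kb, giving a total size of about 5.9 kb with the insert. The plasmid is maintained in E. coli as a high-copy plasmid under ampicillin selection. No feature table accompanies the record, so the promoter, origin and other backbone elements are not itemised. As general background, pGEX-4T vectors normally drive the GST fusion from an IPTG-inducible tac promoter, carry a lacI repressor gene, and encode a thrombin cleavage site between GST and the cloning site.

The insert is the roughly 1 kb human WDR5 sequence, referenced to a human mRNA record. It was cloned by restriction digestion between the EcoRI and XhoI sites of the polylinker, and both sites remain intact, so the insert can be excised or transferred. WDR5 is a WD40-repeat protein best known as a core subunit of histone H3 lysine 4 methyltransferase complexes and as a histone H3 tail-binding factor.

The stated purpose is simply bacterial expression of GST-WDR5. The GST moiety allows affinity capture on glutathione resin, which suits this type of construct to purifying recombinant protein and to pull-down or in vitro binding assays. The associated study examined how WDR5 links histone H3 threonine 11 phosphorylation to lysine 4 methylation during androgen signalling and in prostate cancer, although the record does not detail which experiments used this plasmid.
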