>Addgene plasmid #59969 | pGEX-4T1-WDR5 | depositor partial sequence | sequence record 95337 | pGEX-4T1-WDR5 sequence 1005 bps
ATGGCGACGGAGGAGAAGAAGCCCGAGACCGAGGCCGCCAGAGCACAGCCAACCCCTTCGTCATCCGCCA
CTCAGAGCAAGCCTACACCTGTGAAGCCAAACTATGCTCTAAAGTTCACCCTTGCTGGCCACACCAAAGC
AGTGTCCTCCGTGAAATTCAGCCCGAATGGAGAGTGGCTGGCAAGTTCATCTGCTGATAAACTTATTAAA
ATTTGGGGCGCGTATGATGGGAAATTTGAGAAAACCATATCTGGTCACAAGCTGGGAATATCCGATGTAG
CCTGGTCGTCAGATTCTAACCTTCTTGTTTCTGCCTCAGATGACAAAACCTTGAAGATATGGGACGTGAG
CTCGGGCAAGTGTCTGAAAACCCTGAAGGGACACAGTAATTATGTCTTTTGCTGCAACTTCAATCCCCAG
TCCAACCTTATTGTCTCAGGATCCTTTGACGAAAGCGTGAGGATATGGGATGTGAAAACAGGGAAGTGCC
TCAAGACTTTGCCAGCTCACTCGGATCCAGTCTCGGCCGTTCATTTTAATCGTGATGGATCCTTGATAGT
TTCAAGTAGCTATGATGGTCTCTGTCGCATCTGGGACACCGCCTCGGGCCAGTGCCTGAAGACGCTCATC
GATGACGACAACCCCCCCGTGTCTTTTGTGAAGTTCTCCCCGAACGGCAAATACATCCTGGCCGCCACGC
TGGACAACACTCTGAAGCTCTGGGACTACAGCAAGGGGAAGTGCCTGAAGACGTACACTGGCCACAAGAA
TGAGAAATACTGCATATTTGCCAATTTCTCTGTTACTGGTGGGAAGTGGATTGTGTCTGGCTCAGAGGAT
AACCTTGTTTACATCTGGAACCTTCAGACGAAAGAGATTGTACAGAAACTACAAGGCCACACAGATGTCG
TGATCTCAACAGCTTGTCACCCAACAGAAAACATCATCGCCTCTGCTGCGCTAGAAAATGACAAAACAAT
TAAACTGTGGAAGAGTGACTGCTAA
