>Addgene plasmid #59969 | pGEX-4T1-WDR5 | addgene partial sequence | sequence record 97967 | pGEX5 5'-GGGCTGGCAAGCCACGTTTGGTG-3'
AATCGGATCTGGTTCCGCGTGGATCCCCGGAATTCGCCATGGCGACGGAGGAGAAGAAGCCCGAGACCGA
GGCCGCCAGAGCACAGCCAACCCCTTCGTCATCCGCCACTCAGAGCAAGCCTACACCTGTGAAGCCAAAC
TATGCTCTAAAGTTCACCCTTGCTGGCCACACCAAAGCAGTGTCCTCCGTGAAATTCAGCCCGAATGGAG
AGTGGCTGGCAAGTTCATCTGCTGATAAACTTATTAAAATTTGGGGCGCGTATGATGGGAAATTTGAGAA
AACCATATCTGGTCACAAGCTGGGAATATCCGATGTAGCCTGGTCGTCAGATTCTAACCTTCTTGTTTCT
GCCTCAGATGACAAAACCTTGAAGATATGGGACGTGAGCTCGGGCAAGTGTCTGAAAACCCTGAAGGGAC
ACAGTAATTATGTCTTTTGCTGCAACTTCAATCCCCAGTCCAACCTTATTGTCTCAGGATCCTTTGACGA
AAGCGTGAGGATATGGGATGTGAAAACAGGGAAGTGCCTCAAGACTTTGCCAGCTCACTCGGATCCAGTC
TCGGCCGTTCATTTTAATCGTGATGGATCCTTGATAGTTTCAAGTAGCTATGATGGTCTCTGTCGCATCT
GGGACACCGCCTCGGGCCAGTGCCTGAAGACGCTCATCGATGACGACAACCCCCCCGTGTCTTTTGTGAA
GTTCTCCCCGAACGGCAAATACATCCTGGCCGCCACGCTGGACAACACTCTGAAGCTCTGGGACTACAGC
AAGGGGAAGTGCCTGAAGACGTACACTGGCCACAAGAATGAGAAATACTGCATATTTGCCAATTTCTCTG
TTACTGGTGGGAAGTGGATTGTGTCTGGCTCAGAGGATAACCTTGTT
