>Addgene plasmid #59969 | pGEX-4T1-WDR5 | addgene partial sequence | sequence record 97968 | pGEX3 5'-CCGGGAGCTGCATGTGTCAGAGG-3'
AAACGCGCGAGGCAGATCGTCAGTCAGTCACGATGCGGCCGCTCGAGTTAGCAGTCACTCTTCCACAGTT
TAATTGTTTTGTCATTTTCTAGCGCAGCAGAGGCGATGATGTTTTCTGTTGGGTGACAAGCTGTTGAGAT
CACGACATCTGTGTGGCCTTGTAGTTTCTGTACAATCTCTTTCGTCTGAAGGTTCCAGATGTAAACAAGG
TTATCCTCTGAGCCAGACACAATCCACTTCCCACCAGTAACAGAGAAATTGGCAAATATGCAGTATTTCT
CATTCTTGTGGCCAGTGTACGTCTTCAGGCACTTCCCCTTGCTGTAGTCCCAGAGCTTCAGAGTGTTGTC
CAGCGTGGCGGCCAGGATGTATTTGCCGTTCGGGGAGAACTTCACAAAAGACACGGGGGGGTTGTCGTCA
TCGATGAGCGTCTTCAGGCACTGGCCCGAGGCGGTGTCCCAGATGCGACAGAGACCATCATAGCTACTTG
AAACTATCAAGGATCCATCACGATTAAAATGAACGGCCGAGACTGGATCCGAGTGAGCTGGCAAAGTCTT
GAGGCACTTCCCTGTTTTCACATCCCATATCCTCACGCTTTCGTCAAAGGATCCTGAGACAATAAGGTTG
GACTGGGGATTGAAGTTGCAGCAAAAGACATAATTACTGTGTCCCTTCAGGGTTTTCAGACACTTGCCCG
AGCTCACGTCCCATATCTTCAAGGTTTTGTCATCTGAGGCAGAAACAAGAAGGTTAGAATCTGACGACCA
GGCTACATCGGATATTCCCAGCTTGTGACCAGATATGGTTTTCTCAAATTTCCCATCATACGCGCCCCAA
ATTTTAATAAGTTTATCAGCAGATGAACTTGCCAGCCACTCTCCATTCGGGCTG
